>Addgene plasmid #61334 | pCri-12b | depositor partial sequence | sequence record 99664 | Cloning/Expression region
AATACGCAAACCGCCTTTTCCCCGGGCGTTGGCCGATTCATTAATGCAGCTGGCACGACAGGTTTCCCGA
CTGGAAAGCGGGCAGTGAGCGCAACGCAATTAATGTGAGTTAGCTCACTCATTAGGCACCCCAGGCTTTA
CACTTTATGCTTCCGGCTCGTATGTTGTGTGGAATTGTGAGCGGATAACAATTTCACACAGGAAACAGCT
ATGACCATGATTACGAATTTCTAGATAACGAGGGCAAAAAATGAAAAAGACAGCTATCGCGATTGCAGTG
GCACTGGCCGGCTTCGCTACCGTAGCGCAGGCCCATATGGCTAGCAAAGTGAGCAAGGGCGAGGAGCTGT
TCACCGGGGTGGTGCCCATCCTGGTCGAGCTGGACGGCGACGTAAACGGCCACAAGTTCAGCGTGTCCGG
CGAGGGCGAGGGCGATGCCACCTACGGCAAGCTGACCCTGAAGTTCATCTGCACCACCGGCAAGCTGCCC
GTGCCCTGGCCCACCCTCGTGACCACCTTCGGCTACGGCCTGCAGTGCTTCGCCCGCTACCCCGACCACA
TGAAGCAGCACGACTTCTTCAAGTCCGCCATGCCCGAAGGCTACGTCCAGGAGCGCACCATCTTCTTCAA
GGACGACGGCAACTACAAGACCCGCGCCGAGGTGAAGTTCGAGGGCGACACCCTGGTGAACCGCATCGAG
CTGAAGGGCATCGACTTCAAGGAGGACGGCAACATCCTGGGGCACAAGCTGGAGTACAACTACAACAGCC
ACAACGTCTATATCATGGCCGACAAGCAGAAGAACGGCATCAAGGTGAACTTCAAGATCCGCCACAACAT
CGAGGACGGCAGCGTGCAGCTCGCCGACCACTACCAGCAGAACACCCCCATCGGCGACGGCCCCGTGCTG
CTGCCCGACAACCACTACCTGAGCACCCAGTCCGCCCTGAGCAAAGACCCCAACGAGAAGCGCGATCACA
TGGTCCTGCTGGAGTTCGTGACCGCCGCCGGGATCACTCTCGGCATGGACGAGCTGTACAAGTAAGGTAC
CGGATCCGAATTCGAGCTCCGTCGACAAGCTTGCGGCCGCACTCGAGCATCATCATCATCATCACTGACT
GAAAAGAACGGGAAGATTTATGAAGAAAGGTTTTATGTTGTTTACTTTGTTAGCGGCGTTTTCAGGCTTT
GCTCAGGCTGATGACGCGGCAATTCAACAAACGTTAGCCAAAATGGGCATCAAAAGCAGCGATATTCAGC
CCGCGCCTGTAGCTGGCATGAAAACAGTTCTGACTAA
