>Addgene plasmid #61334 | pCri-12b | addgene partial sequence | sequence record 101767 | EGFP-N 5'-CGTCGCCGTCCAGCTCGACCAG-3'
ATGAAGACGGTACGCGACTGGGCGTGGAGCATCTGGTCGCATTGGGTCACCAGCAAATCGCGCTGTTAGC
GGGCCCATTAAGTTCTGTCTCGGCGCGTCTGCGTCTGGCTGGCTGGCATAAATATCTCACTCGCAATCAA
ATTCAGCCGATAGCGGAACGGGAAGGCGACTGGAGTGCCATGTCCGGTTTTCAACAAACCATGCAAATGC
TGAATGAGGGCATCGTTCCCACTGCGATGCTGGTTGCCAACGATCAGATGGCGCTGGGCGCAATGCGCGC
CATTACCGAGTCCGGGCTGCGCGTTGGTGCGGATATCTCGGTAGTGGGATACGACGATACCGAAGACAGC
TCATGTTATATCCCGCCGTTAACCACCATCAAACAGGATTTTCGCCTGCTGGGGCAAACCAGCGTGGACC
GCTTGCTGCAACTCTCTCAGGGCCAGGCGGTGAAGGGCAATCAGCTGTTGCCCGTCTCACTGGTGAAAAG
AAAAACCACCCTGGCGCCCAATACGCAAACCGCCTCTCCCCGCGCGTTGGCCGATTCATTAATGCAGCTG
GCACGACAGGTTTCCCGACTGGAAAGCGGGCAGTGAGCGCAACGCAATTAATGTGAGTTAGCTCACTCAT
TAGGCACCCCAGGCTTTACACTTTATGCTTCCGGCTCGTATGTTGTGTGGAATTGTGAGCGGATAACAAT
TTCACACAGGAAACAGCTATGACCATGATTACGAATTTCTAGATAACGAGGGCAAAAAATGAAAAAGACA
GCTATCGCGATTGCAGTGGCACTGGCCGGCTTCGCTACCGTAGCGCAGGCCCATATGGCTAGCAAAGTGA
GCAAGGGCGAGGAGC
