>Addgene plasmid #61334 | pCri-12b | addgene partial sequence | sequence record 101768 | EGFP-C 5'-CATGGTCCTGCTGGAGTTCGTG-3'
ACGAGCTGTACAAGTAAGGTACCGGATCCGAATTCGAGCTCCGTCGACAAGCTTGCGGCCGCACTCGAGC
ATCATCATCATCATCACTGACTGAAAAGAACGGGAAGATTTATGAAGAAAGGTTTTATGTTGTTTACTTT
GTTAGCGGCGTTTTCAGGCTTTGCTCAGGCTGATGACGCGGCAATTCAACAAACGTTAGCCAAAATGGGC
ATCAAAAGCAGCGATATTCAGCCCGCGCCTGTAGCTGGCATGAAGACAGTTCTGACTAACAGCGGCGTGT
TGTACATCACCGATGATGGTAAACATATCATTCAGGGGCCAATGTATGACGTTAGTGGCACGGCTCCGGT
CAATGTCACCAATAAGATGCTGTTAAAGCAGTTGAATGCGCTTGAAAAAGAGATGATCGTTTATAAAGCG
CCGCAGGAAAAACACGTCATCACCGTGTTTACTGATATTACCTGTGGTTACTGCCACAAACTGCATGAGC
AAATGGCAGACTACAACGCGCTGGGGATCACCGTGCGTTATCTTGCTTTCCCGCGCCAGGGGCTGGACAG
CGATGCAGAGAAAGAAATGAAAGCTATCTGGTGTGCGAAAGATAAAAACAAAGCGTTTGATGATGTGATG
GCAGGTAAAAGCGTCGCACCAGCCAGTTGCGACGTGGATATTGCCGACCATTACGCACTTGGCGTCCAGC
TTGGCGTTAGCGGTACTCCGGCAGTTGTGCTGAGCAATGGCACACTTGTTCCGGGTTACCAGCCGCCGAA
AGAGATGAAAGAATTCCTCGACG
