[The description below was written by a language model from this plasmid's Addgene catalogue record.]
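Description:
pCri-12b is a bacterial expression plasmid of about 5.2 kb from the pCri system, a vector collection assembled for recombinant protein expression and purification. It is built on the pRBI-DsbC backbone, is maintained at high copy number in standard E. coli cloning strains, and is selected with ampicillin. The record does not name the origin of replication, and no feature table is provided, so the detailed layout of the plasmid cannot be described from the available information.

The recorded insert is green fluorescent protein carrying a C-terminal His-tag. The polyhistidine tag allows the expressed protein to be captured by immobilised metal affinity chromatography, and GFP gives a readily visible fluorescent readout of expression. In vector collections of this kind, such a reporter often serves as a placeholder that is swapped for a gene of interest, but the record itself does not say this. The backbone name suggests derivation from a vector that co-expresses the periplasmic disulfide isomerase DsbC. However, the record does not state whether a DsbC gene, a secretion signal or any other helper element is retained in pCri-12b. The promoter driving expression, the induction system and any protease cleavage site next to the tag are also not stated. The listed purpose is simply protein expression, consistent with producing His-tagged recombinant proteins in bacteria for later purification.
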