Addgene plasmid #61334: pCri-12b
Purpose: Protein expression.
Depositing lab: F Xavier Gomis-Ruth. Depositing organization: Institut de Biologia Molecular de Barcelona (IBMB-CSIC). Publication: The pCri System: A Vector Collection for Recombinant Protein Expression and Purification. Goulas T, Cuppari A, Garcia-Castellanos R, Snipas S, Glockshuber R, Arolas JL, Gomis-Ruth FX. PLoS One. 2014 Nov 11;9(11):e112643. doi: 10.1371/journal.pone.0112643. eCollection 2014. PONE-D-14-36402 PubMed 25386923.
Backbone
  Vector backbone: pRBI-DsbC
  Total vector size (bp): 5200
  Vector type: Bacterial Expression
Growth in bacteria
  Bacterial resistance: Ampicillin, 100 μg/mL
  Growth temperature: 37°C
  Growth strain: DH5alpha
  Copy number: High Copy
Gene/Insert
  Gene/Insert name: Green fluorescent protein
  Tag / fusion protein: His-tag (C terminal on insert)
Terms and licenses: Academic/Nonprofit Terms; Industry Terms: Not Available to Industry
How to cite: pCri-12b was a gift from F Xavier Gomis-Ruth (Addgene plasmid # 61334 ; http://n2t.net/addgene:61334 ; RRID:Addgene_61334)
